Addgene plasmid #134159: pJM107
Purpose: Retroviral plasmid expressing GFP - Nde1
Depositing lab: Iain Cheeseman. Depositing organization: Whitehead Institute for Biomedical Research. Publication: Nde1 promotes diverse dynein functions through differential interactions and exhibits an isoform-specific proteasome association. Monda JK, Cheeseman IM. Mol Biol Cell. 2018 Sep 15;29(19):2336-2345. doi: 10.1091/mbc.E18-07-0418. Epub 2018 Jul 19. PubMed 30024347.
Backbone
  Vector backbone: pJAG98 (pBABEblast)
  Vector type: Mammalian Expression, Retroviral
Growth in bacteria
  Bacterial resistance: Ampicillin, 100 μg/mL
  Growth temperature: 37°C
  Growth strain: NEB Stable
  Copy number: High Copy
Gene/Insert
  Gene/Insert name: Nde1_SSSC E. coli codon optimized (CRISPR/Cas9 hardened)
  Species: H. sapiens (human)
  Mutation: SSSC, E. coli codon optimized, CRISPR/Cas9 hardened
  Entrez Gene: NDE1 (a.k.a. HOM-TES-87, LIS4, MHAC, NDE, NUDE, NUDE1)
  Tag / fusion protein: GFP (C terminal on insert)
  Cloning method: Restriction Enzyme; 5′ cloning site unknown (unknown if destroyed); 3′ cloning site unknown (unknown if destroyed)
Terms and licenses: Academic/Nonprofit Terms; Industry Terms: Not Available to Industry
How to cite: pJM107 was a gift from Iain Cheeseman (Addgene plasmid # 134159 ; http://n2t.net/addgene:134159 ; RRID:Addgene_134159)
