[The description below was written by a language model from this plasmid's Addgene catalogue record and pLannotate feature annotations shown in this document.]
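Description:
pJM107 is a Moloney murine leukemia virus-based retroviral expression plasmid built on pJAG98, a pBABEblast derivative, for stable delivery of a GFP-tagged human NDE1 transgene into mammalian cells. In bacteria it is maintained through a high-copy ColE1/pUC-type origin and selected with ampicillin via the β-lactamase gene. The retroviral unit is bounded by MMLV long terminal repeats and includes a packaging signal followed by a truncated gag segment lacking its start codon, which together allow the transcript to be encapsidated when the plasmid is introduced into a packaging cell line. No separate internal promoter is annotated upstream of the fusion gene, so expression presumably comes from the 5′ LTR, as is usual for pBABE vectors.

The payload is an open reading frame arrangement of EGFP, a short linker region containing a TEV-site-type fragment and an S-tag, and then the NDE1 coding sequence. This order places the fluorescent protein at the N-terminus of NDE1, matching the "GFP - Nde1" purpose statement, although the catalogue field lists the tag as C-terminal on the insert. The insert is described as the SSSC form of NDE1, recoded with E. coli codon usage and thereby "hardened" against CRISPR/Cas9 targeting, so the transgene should escape guide RNAs directed at the endogenous gene. Downstream, an SV40 enhancer/early promoter drives blasticidin S deaminase for selection of transduced cells. The design suits localization and affinity purification studies, as well as replacement or rescue experiments in NDE1-depleted cells, in line with the associated work on Nde1 isoforms and dynein function.
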