Features (pLannotate 1.2.2; 18 found; start..end, strand, type, name):
     96..512     +  CDS            gag (truncated): truncated Moloney murine leukemia virus (MMLV) gag gene lacking the start codon
    553..1269    +  CDS            EGFP: EGFP is a basic (constitutively fluorescent) green fluorescent protein published in 1996, derived from Aequorea victoria. It is reported to be a rapidly-maturing weak dimer with moderate acid sensitivity.
   1296..1314    +  misc_feature   MCS (fragment): pBluescript multiple cloning site
   1315..1334    +  CDS            capTEV™ (fragment): composite tag for in vivo biotinylation, TEV protease cleavage, and 6xHis tagging
   1348..1392    +  CDS            S-Tag: affinity and epitope tag derived from pancreatic ribonuclease A
   1417..2421    +  CDS            NDE1: NDE1_HUMAN - Also known as NUDE. Experimental evidence at protein level: Swiss-Prot protein existence level 1. Required for centrosome duplication and formation and function of the mitotic spindle. Essential for the development of the cerebral cortex. May regulate the production of neurons by controlling the orientation of the mitotic spindle during division of cortical neuronal progenitors of the proliferative ventricular zone of the brain. Orientation of the division plane perpendicular to the layers of the cortex gives rise to two proliferative neuronal progenitors whereas parallel orientat
   2425..2461    +  misc_feature   MCS (fragment): multiple cloning site
   2478..2562    +  CDS            large T antigen (fragment): large T antigen from SV40 (simian virus 40)
   2605..2934    +  promoter       SV40 promoter: SV40 enhancer and early promoter
   2942..3340    +  CDS            BSD: blasticidin S deaminase; Aspergillus terreus BSD; confers resistance to blasticidin
   3387..3508    +  LTR            3' LTR (ΔU3) (fragment): self-inactivating 3' long terminal repeat (LTR) from Moloney murine leukemia virus
   3509..3978    +  LTR            LTR: long terminal repeat from Moloney murine leukemia virus
   4044..4096    -  CDS            lacI (fragment): lac repressor; lacI; The lac repressor binds to the lac operator to inhibit transcription in E. coli. This inhibition can be relieved by adding lactose or isopropyl-β-D-thiogalactopyranoside (IPTG).
   4279..4867    -  rep_origin     ori: high-copy-number ColE1/pMB1/pBR322/pUC origin of replication
   5027..5887    -  CDS            AmpR: β-lactamase; bla; confers resistance to ampicillin, carbenicillin, and related antibiotics
   5888..5992    -  promoter       AmpR promoter: bla
   6023..6492    +  LTR            LTR: long terminal repeat from Moloney murine leukemia virus
   6616..29      +  misc_feature   MESV Ψ (fragment) (across the origin): packaging signal of murine embryonic stem cell virus
>Addgene plasmid #134159 | pJM107 | addgene full sequence | sequence record 271374 | Addgene NGS Result
GGAACCGAAGCCGCGCGTCTTGTCTGCTGCAGCGCTGCAGCATCGTTCTGTGTTGTCTCTGTCTGACTGT
GTTTCTGTATTTGTCTGAAAATTAGGGCCAGACTGTTACCACTCCCTTAAGTTTGACCTTAGGTCACTGG
AAAGATGTCGAGCGGATCGCTCACAACCAGTCGGTAGATGTCAAGAAGAGACGTTGGGTTACCTTCTGCT
CTGCAGAATGGCCAACCTTTAACGTCGGATGGCCGCGAGACGGCACCTTTAACCGAGACCTCATCACCCA
GGTTAAGATCAAGGTCTTTTCACCTGGCCCGCATGGACACCCAGACCAGGTCCCCTACATCGTGACCTGG
GAAGCCTTGGCTTTTGACCCCCCTCCCTGGGTCAAGCCCTTTGTACACCCTAAGCCTCCGCCTCCTCTTC
CTCCATCCGCCCCGTCTCTCCCCCTTGAACCTCCTCGTTCGACCCCGCCTCGATCCTCCCTTTATCCAGC
CCTCACTCCTTCTCTAGGCGCCGGCCGGATCCCAGTGTGGTGGTACGCTACCGGTCGCCACCATGGTGAG
CAAGGGCGAGGAGCTGTTCACCGGGGTGGTGCCCATCCTGGTCGAGCTGGACGGCGACGTAAACGGCCAC
AAGTTCAGCGTGTCCGGCGAGGGCGAGGGCGATGCCACCTACGGCAAGCTGACCCTGAAGTTCATCTGCA
CCACCGGCAAGCTGCCCGTGCCCTGGCCCACCCTCGTGACCACCCTGACCTACGGCGTGCAGTGCTTCAG
CCGCTACCCCGACCACATGAAGCAGCACGACTTCTTCAAGTCCGCCATGCCCGAAGGCTACGTCCAGGAG
CGCACCATCTTCTTCAAGGACGACGGCAACTACAAGACCCGCGCCGAGGTGAAGTTCGAGGGCGACACCC
TGGTGAACCGCATCGAGCTGAAGGGCATCGACTTCAAGGAGGACGGCAACATCCTGGGGCACAAGCTGGA
GTACAACTACAACAGCCACAACGTCTATATCATGGCCGACAAGCAGAAGAACGGCATCAAGGTGAACTTC
AAGATCCGCCACAACATCGAGGACGGCAGCGTGCAGCTCGCCGACCACTACCAGCAGAACACCCCCATCG
GCGACGGCCCCGTGCTGCTGCCCGACAACCACTACCTGAGCACCCAGTCCGCCCTGAGCAAAGACCCCAA
CGAGAAGCGCGATCACATGGTCCTGCTGGAGTTCGTGACCGCCGCCGGGATCACTCTCGGCATGGACGAG
CTGTACAAGTCCGGAGGGGATCGGTGGAGCTCCACCGGTGGCGGCCGCTCTAGAGAGAATCTTTATTTTC
AGGGCGCCGCCAAATTCAAAGAAACCGCTGCTGCTAAATTCGAACGCCAGCACATGGACAGCGGAGGTGG
AGGTACTAGTCTCGAGATGGAAGATAGCGGCAAAACCTTCAGCAGCGAAGAAGAAGAGGCGAATTACTGG
AAGGACCTGGCCATGACCTACAAGCAGCGTGCCGAAAATACCCAGGAAGAACTGCGCGAATTTCAAGAGG
GGAGCCGCGAATATGAGGCCGAGCTGGAAACACAGCTGCAGCAGATCGAGACACGCAATCGCGATCTGCT
GAGCGAAAATAACCGCCTGCGCATGGAACTGGAAACAATTAAAGAGAAATTCGAGGTGCAGCATAGCGAG
GGCTATCGCCAAATTAGCGCCCTGGAGGATGATCTGGCCCAGACCAAAGCCATCAAAGATCAGCTGCAGA
AATACATTCGCGAGCTGGAGCAGGCAAATGATGATCTGGAACGCGCCAAACGCGCCACCATTATGAGTCT
GGAGGACTTTGAGCAGCGTCTGAACCAGGCAATTGAGCGCAATGCCTTCCTGGAAAGCGAATTAGATGAG
AAAGAGAATCTGTTAGAGAGTGTGCAGCGCCTGAAAGACGAAGCCCGTGACCTGCGCCAGGAGCTGGCAG
TGCAGCAGAAGCAAGAAAAGCCGCGCACCCCGATGCCGAGTAGTGTTGAAGCAGAACGTACCGATACCGC
AGTGCAAGCCACCGGCAGCGTTCCGAGTACACCGATTGCCCATCGCGGCCCGAGTAGCAGTCTGAATACC
CCGGGCAGCTTTCGTCGTGGTCTGGATGATAGCACCGGTGGCACACCGTTAACACCGGCCGCCCGTATTA
GCGCCCTGAATATTGTGGGCGATCTGCTGCGCAAAGTGGGCGCACTGGAGAGTAAACTGGCCAGTTGCCG
CAACCTGGTGTATGATCAGAGCCCGAATCGTACAGGTGGTCCGGCAAGCGGCCGCAGTAGTAAAAATCGT
GATGGCGGCGAACGCCGTCCGAGTAGTACCAGCGTTCCGCTGGGCGACAAAGGCCTGGATACCAGCTGCC
GTTGGCTGAGCAAAAGCACCACCCGCAGCAGTAGCAGTTGTTAAGAATTCTGCAGTCGACGGTACCGCGG
GCCCGGGATCCACCGGATCTAGATAACTGATCATAATCAGCCATACCACATTTGTAGAGGTTTTACTTGC
TTTAAAAAACCTCCCACACCTCCCCCTGAACCTGAAACATAAAATGAATGCAATTCGCCAGCACAGTGGT
CGACCCTGTGGAATGTGTGTCAGTTAGGGTGTGGAAAGTCCCCAGGCTCCCCAGCAGGCAGAAGTATGCA
AAGCATGCATCTCAATTAGTCAGCAACCAGGTGTGGAAAGTCCCCAGGCTCCCCAGCAGGCAGAAGTATG
CAAAGCATGCATCTCAATTAGTCAGCAACCATAGTCCCGCCCCTAACTCCGCCCATCCCGCCCCTAACTC
CGCCCAGTTCCGCCCATTCTCCGCCCCATGGCTGACTAATTTTTTTTATTTATGCAGAGGCCGAGGCCGC
CTCGGCCTCTGAGCTATTCCAGAAGTAGTGAGGAGGCTTTTTTGGAGGCCTAGGCTTTTGCAAAAAGCTT
CATGGCCAAGCCTTTGTCTCAAGAAGAATCCACCCTCATTGAAAGAGCAACGGCTACAATCAACAGCATC
CCCATCTCTGAAGACTACAGCGTCGCCAGCGCAGCTCTCTCTAGCGACGGCCGCATCTTCACTGGTGTCA
ATGTATATCATTTTACTGGGGGACCTTGTGCAGAACTCGTGGTGCTGGGCACTGCTGCTGCTGCGGCAGC
TGGCAACCTGACTTGTATCGTCGCGATCGGAAATGAGAACAGGGGCATCTTGAGCCCCTGCGGACGGTGC
CGACAGGTGCTTCTCGATCTGCATCCTGGGATCAAAGCCATAGTGAAGGACAGTGATGGACAGCCGACGG
CAGTTGGGATTCGTGAATTGCTGCCCTCTGGTTATGTGTGGGAGGGCTAAGATCGATAAAATAAAAGATT
TTATTTAGTCTCCAGAAAAAGGGGGGAATGAAAGACCCCACCTGTAGGTTTGGCAAGCTAGCTTAAGTAA
CGCCATTTTGCAAGGCATGGAAAAATACATAACTGAGAATAGAGAAGTTCAGATCAAGGTCAGGAACAGA
TGGAACAGCTGAATATGGGCCAAACAGGATATCTGTGGTAAGCAGTTCCTGCCCCGGCTCAGGGCCAAGA
ACAGATGGAACAGCTGAATATGGGCCAAACAGGATATCTGTGGTAAGCAGTTCCTGCCCCGGCTCAGGGC
CAAGAACAGATGGTCCCCAGATGCGGTCCAGCCCTCAGCAGTTTCTAGAGAACCATCAGATGTTTCCAGG
GTGCCCCAAGGACCTGAAATGACCCTGTGCCTTATTTGAACTAACCAATCAGTTCGCTTCTCGCTTCTGT
TCGCGCGCTTCTGCTCCCCGAGCTCAATAAAAGAGCCCACAACCCCTCACTCGGGGCGCCAGTCCTCCGA
TTGACTGAGTCGCCCGGGTACCCGTGTATCCAATAAACCCTCTTGCAGTTGCATCCGACTTGTGGTCTCG
CTGTTCCTTGGGAGGGTCTCCTCTGAGTGATTGACTACCCGTCAGCGGGGGTCTTTCACATGCAGCATGT
ATCAAAATTAATTTGGTTTTTTTTCTTAAGTATTTACATTAAATGGCCATAGTTGCATTAATGAATCGGC
CAACGCGCGGGGAGAGGCGGTTTGCGTATTGGGCGCTCTTCCGCTTCCTCGCTCACTGACTCGCTGCGCT
CGGTCGTTCGGCTGCGGCGAGCGGTATCAGCTCACTCAAAGGCGGTAATACGGTTATCCACAGAATCAGG
GGATAACGCAGGAAAGAACATGTGAGCAAAAGGCCAGCAAAAGGCCAGGAACCGTAAAAAGGCCGCGTTG
CTGGCGTTTTTCCATAGGCTCCGCCCCCCTGACGAGCATCACAAAAATCGACGCTCAAGTCAGAGGTGGC
GAAACCCGACAGGACTATAAAGATACCAGGCGTTTCCCCCTGGAAGCTCCCTCGTGCGCTCTCCTGTTCC
GACCCTGCCGCTTACCGGATACCTGTCCGCCTTTCTCCCTTCGGGAAGCGTGGCGCTTTCTCATAGCTCA
CGCTGTAGGTATCTCAGTTCGGTGTAGGTCGTTCGCTCCAAGCTGGGCTGTGTGCACGAACCCCCCGTTC
AGCCCGACCGCTGCGCCTTATCCGGTAACTATCGTCTTGAGTCCAACCCGGTAAGACACGACTTATCGCC
ACTGGCAGCAGCCACTGGTAACAGGATTAGCAGAGCGAGGTATGTAGGCGGTGCTACAGAGTTCTTGAAG
TGGTGGCCTAACTACGGCTACACTAGAAGAACAGTATTTGGTATCTGCGCTCTGCTGAAGCCAGTTACCT
TCGGAAAAAGAGTTGGTAGCTCTTGATCCGGCAAACAAACCACCGCTGGTAGCGGTGGTTTTTTTGTTTG
CAAGCAGCAGATTACGCGCAGAAAAAAAGGATCTCAAGAAGATCCTTTGATCTTTTCTACGGGGTCTGAC
GCTCAGTGGAACGAAAACTCACGTTAAGGGATTTTGGTCATGAGATTATCAAAAAGGATCTTCACCTAGA
TCCTTTTGCGGCCGCAAATCAATCTAAAGTATATATGAGTAAACTTGGTCTGACAGTTACCAATGCTTAA
TCAGTGAGGCACCTATCTCAGCGATCTGTCTATTTCGTTCATCCATAGTTGCCTGACTCCCCGTCGTGTA
GATAACTACGATACGGGAGGGCTTACCATCTGGCCCCAGTGCTGCAATGATACCGCGAGACCCACGCTCA
CCGGCTCCAGATTTATCAGCAATAAACCAGCCAGCCGGAAGGGCCGAGCGCAGAAGTGGTCCTGCAACTT
TATCCGCCTCCATCCAGTCTATTAATTGTTGCCGGGAAGCTAGAGTAAGTAGTTCGCCAGTTAATAGTTT
GCGCAACGTTGTTGCCATTGCTACAGGCATCGTGGTGTCACGCTCGTCGTTTGGTATGGCTTCATTCAGC
TCCGGTTCCCAACGATCAAGGCGAGTTACATGATCCCCCATGTTGTGCAAAAAAGCGGTTAGCTCCTTCG
GTCCTCCGATCGTTGTCAGAAGTAAGTTGGCCGCAGTGTTATCACTCATGGTTATGGCAGCACTGCATAA
TTCTCTTACTGTCATGCCATCCGTAAGATGCTTTTCTGTGACTGGTGAGTACTCAACCAAGTCATTCTGA
GAATAGTGTATGCGGCGACCGAGTTGCTCTTGCCCGGCGTCAATACGGGATAATACCGCGCCACATAGCA
GAACTTTAAAAGTGCTCATCATTGGAAAACGTTCTTCGGGGCGAAAACTCTCAAGGATCTTACCGCTGTT
GAGATCCAGTTCGATGTAACCCACTCGTGCACCCAACTGATCTTCAGCATCTTTTACTTTCACCAGCGTT
TCTGGGTGAGCAAAAACAGGAAGGCAAAATGCCGCAAAAAAGGGAATAAGGGCGACACGGAAATGTTGAA
TACTCATACTCTTCCTTTTTCAATATTATTGAAGCATTTATCAGGGTTATTGTCTCATGAGCGGATACAT
ATTTGAATGTATTTAGAAAAATAAACAAATAGGGGTTCCGCGCACATTTCCCCGAAAAGTGCCACCTGCA
GCCTGAATATGGGCCAAACAGGATATCTGTGGTAAGCAGTTCCTGCCCCGGCTCAGGGCCAAGAACAGAT
GGAACAGCTGAATATGGGCCAAACAGGATATCTGTGGTAAGCAGTTCCTGCCCCGGCTCAGGGCCAAGAA
CAGATGGTCCCCAGATGCGGTCCAGCCCTCAGCAGTTTCTAGAGAACCATCAGATGTTTCCAGGGTGCCC
CAAGGACCTGAAATGACCCTGTGCCTTATTTGAACTAACCAATCAGTTCGCTTCTCGCTTCTGTTCGCGC
GCTTCTGCTCCCCGAGCTCAATAAAAGAGCCCACAACCCCTCACTCGGGGCGCCAGTCCTCCGATTGACT
GAGTCGCCCGGGTACCCGTGTATCCAATAAACCCTCTTGCAGTTGCATCCGACTTGTGGTCTCGCTGTTC
CTTGGGAGGGTCTCCTCTGAGTGATTGACTACCCGTCAGCGGGGGTCTTTCATTTGGGGGCTCGTCCGGG
ATCGGGAGACCCCTGCCCAGGGACCACCGACCCACCACCGGGAGGCAAGCTGGCCAGCAACTTATCTGTG
TCTGTCCGATTGTCTAGTGTCTATGACTGATTTTATGCGCCTGCGTCGGTACTAGTTAGCTAACTAGCTC
TGTATCTGGCGGACCCGTGGTGGAACTGACGAGTTCTGAACACCCGGCCGCAACCCTGGGAGACGTCCCA
GGGACTTTGGGGGCCGTTTTTGTGGCCCGACCTGAGGAAGGGAGTCGATGTGGAATCCGACCCCGTCAGG
ATATGTGGTTCTGGTAGGAGACGAGAACCTAAAACAGTTCCCGCCTCCGTCTGAATTTTTGCTTTCGGTT
T
